>Addgene plasmid #184691 | pKLV2-EF1a-ArgSen | addgene full sequence | sequence record 363393 | Addgene NGS Result
CTAAATTGTAAGCGTTAATATTTTGTTAAAATTCGCGTTAAATTTTTGTTAAATCAGCTCATTTTTTAAC
CAATAGGCCGAAATCGGCAAAATCCCTTATAAATCAAAAGAATAGACCGAGATAGGGT
[37 nt withheld, positions 129-165]
AAAGAACGTGGACTCCAACGTCAAAGG
[49 nt withheld, positions 193-241]
T
[91 nt withheld, positions 243-333]
G
[124 nt withheld, positions 335-458]
CCCATTCGCCATTCAGGCTGCGCAACTGTTGGGAAGGGCGATCGGTGCGGGCCTCTTCGCTATTACGCCA
GCTGGCGAAAGGGGGATGTGCTGCAAGGCGATTAAGTTGGGTAACGCCAGGGTTTTCCCAGTCACGACGT
TGTAAAACGACGGCCAGTGAGCGCGCGTAATACGACTCACTATAGGGCGAATTGACTAGTACATAACTTA
CGGTAAATGGCCCGCCTGGCTGACCGCCCAACGACCCCCGCCCATTGACGTCAATAATGACGTATGTTCC
CATAGTAACGCCAATAGGGACTTTCCATTGACGTCAATGGGTGGAGTATTTACGGTAAACTGCCCACTTG
GCAGTACATCAAGTGTATCATATGCCAAGTACGCCCCCTATTGACGTCAATGACGGTAAATGGCCCGCCT
GGCATTATGCCCAGTACATGACCTTATGGGACTTTCCTACTTGGCAGTACATCTACGTATTAGTCATCGC
TATTACCATGGTGATGCGGTTTTGGCAGTACATCAATGGGCGTGGATAGCGGTTTGACTCACGGGGATTT
CCAAGTCTCCACCCCATTGACGTCAATGGGAGTTTGTTTTGGCACCAAAATCAACGGGACTTTCCAAAAT
GTCGTAACAACTCCGCCCCATTGACGCAAATGGGCGGTAGGCGTGTACGGTGGGAGGTCTATATAAGCAG
CGCGTTTTGCCTGTACTGGGTCTCTCTGGTTAGACCAGATCTGAGCCTGGGAGCTCTCTGGCTAACTAGG
GAACCCACTGCTTAAGCCTCAATAAAGCTTGCCTTGAGTGCTTCAAGTAGTGTGTGCCCGTCTGTTGTGT
GACTCTGGTAACTAGAGATCCCTCAGACCCTTTTAGTCAGTGTGGAAAATCTCTAGCAGTGGCGCCCGAA
CAGGGACTTGAAAGCGAAAGGGAAACCAGAGGAGCTCTCTCGACGCAGGACTCGGCTTGCTGAAGCGCGC
ACGGCAAGAGGCGAGGGGCGGCGACTGGTGAGTACGCCAAAAATTTTGACTAGCGGAGGCTAGAAGGAGA
GAGATGGGTGCGAGAGCGTCAGTATTAAGCGGGGGAGAATTAGATCGCGATGGGAAAAAATTCGGTTAAG
GCCAGGGGGAAAGAAAAAATATAAATTAAAACATATAGTATGGGCAAGCAGGGAGCTAGAACGATTCGCA
GTTAATCCTGGCCTGTTAGAAACATCAGAAGGCTGTAGACAAATACTGGGACAGCTACAACCATCCCTTC
AGACAGGATCAGAAGAACTTAGATCATTATATAATACAGTAGCAACCCTCTATTGTGTGCATCAAAGGAT
AGAGATAAAAGACACCAAGGAAGCTTTAGACAAGATAGAGGAAGAGCAAAACAAAAGTAAGACCACCGCA
CAGCAAGCGGCCGGCCGCGCTGATCTTCAGACCTGGAGGAGGAGATATGAGGGACAATTGGAGAAGTGAA
TTATATAAATATAAAGTAGTAAAAATTGAACCATTAGGAGTAGCACCCACCAAGGCAAAGAGAAGAGTGG
TGCAGAGAGAAAAAAGAGCAGTGGGAATAGGAGCTTTGTTCCTTGGGTTCTTGGGAGCAGCAGGAAGCAC
TATGGGCGCAGCGTCAATGACGCTGACGGTACAGGCCAGACAATTATTGTCTGGTATAGTGCAGCAGCAG
AACAATTTGCTGAGGGCTATTGAGGCGCAACAGCATCTGTTGCAACTCACAGTCTGGGGCATCAAGCAGC
TCCAGGCAAGAATCCTGGCTGTGGAAAGATACCTAAAGGATCAACAGCTCCTGGGGATTTGGGGTTGCTC
TGGAAAACTCATTTGCACCACTGCTGTGCCTTGGAATGCTAGTTGGAGTAATAAATCTCTGGAACAGATT
TGGAATCACACGACCTGGATGGAGTGGGACAGAGAAATTAACAATTACACAAGCTTAATACACTCCTTAA
TTGAAGAATCGCAAAACCAGCAAGAAAAGAATGAACAAGAATTATTGGAATTAGATAAATGGGCAAGTTT
GTGGAATTGGTTTAACATAACAAATTGGCTGTGGTATATAAAATTATTCATAATGATAGTAGGAGGCTTG
GTAGGTTTAAGAATAGTTTTTGCTGTACTTTCTATAGTGAATAGAGTTAGGCAGGGATATTCACCATTAT
CGTTTCAGACCCACCTCCCAACCCCGAGGGGACCCGACAGGCCCGAAGGAATAGAAGAAGAAGGTGGAGA
GAGAGACAGAGACAGATCCATTCGATTAGTGAACGGATCGGCACTGCGTGCGCCAATTCTGCAGACAAAT
GGCAGTATTCATCCACAATTTTAAAAGAAAAGGGGGGATTGGGGGGTACAGTGCAGGGGAAAGAATAGTA
GACATAATAGCAACAGACATACAAACTAAAGAATTACAAAAACAAATTACAAAAATTCAAAATTTTCGGG
TTTATTACAGGGACAGCAGAGATCCAGTTTGGTTAGTACCGGGCCCTACGCGTGAGGGGCGCGGAAGCCG
GGGCGGAGGAGGAGCCAACCCCGGGCTGGGCTGAGACCCGCAGAGGAAGACGCTCTAGGGATTTGTCCCG
GACTAGCGAGATGGCAAGGCTGAGGACGGGAGGCTGATTGAGAGGCGAAGGTACACCCTAATCTCAATAC
AACCTTTGGAGCTAAGCCAGCAATGGTAGAGGGAAGATTCTGCACGTCCCTTCCAGGCGGCCTCCCCGTC
ACCACCCCCCCCAACCCGCCCCGACCGGAGCTGAGAGTAATTCATACAAAAGGACTCGCCCCTGCCTTGG
GGAATCCCAGGGACCGTCGTTAAACTCCCACTAACGTAGAACCCAGAGATCGCTGCGTTCCCGCCCCCTC
ACCCGCCCGCTCTCGTCATCACTGAGGTGGAGAAGAGCATGCGTGAGGCTCCGGTGCCCGTCAGTGGGCA
GAGCGCACATCGCCCACAGTCCCCGAGAAGTTGGGGGGAGGGGTCGGCAATTGAACCGGTGCCTAGAGAA
AGTGGCGCGGGGTAAACTGGGAAAGTGATGTCGTGTACTGGCTCCGCCTTTTTCCCGAGGGTGGGGGAGA
ACCGTATATAAGTGCAGTAGTCGCCGTGAACGTTCTTTTTCGCAACGGGTTTGCCGCCAGAACACAGGTA
AGTGCCGTGTGTGGTTCCCGCGGGCCTGGCCTCTTTACGGGTTATGGCCCTTGCGTGCCTTGAATTACTT
CCACGCCCCTGGCTGCAGTACGTGATTCTTGATCCCGAGCTTCGGGTTGGAAGTGGGTGGGAGAGTTCGA
GGCCTTGCGCTTAAGGAGCCCCTTCGCCTCGTGCTTGAGTTGAGGCCTGGCCTGGGCGCTGGGGCCGCCG
CGTGCGAATCTGGTGGCACCTTCGCGCCTGTCTCGCTGCTTTCGATAAGTCTCTAGCCATTTAAAATTTT
TGATGACCTGCTGCGACGCTTTTTTTCTGGCAAGATAGTCTTGTAAATGCGGGCCAAGATCTGCACACTG
GTATTTCGGTTTTTGGGGCCGCGGGCGGCGACGGGGCCCGTGCGTCCCAGCGCACATGTTCGGCGAGGCG
GGGCCTGCGAGCGCGGCCACCGAGAATCGGACGGGGGTAGTCTCAAGCTGGCCGGCCTGCTCTGGTGCCT
GGCCTCGCGCCGCCGTGTATCGCCCCGCCCTGGGCGGCAAGGCTGGCCCGGTCGGCACCAGTTGCGTGAG
CGGAAAGATGGCCGCTTCCCGGCCCTGCTGCAGGGAGCTCAAAATGGAGGACGCGGCGCTCGGGAGAGCG
GGCGGGTGAGTCACCCACACAAAGGAAAAGGGCCTTTCCGTCCTCAGCCGTCGCTTCATGTGACTCCACG
GAGTACCGGGCGCCGTCCAGGCACCTCGATTAGTTCTCGAGCTTTTGGAGTACGTCGTCTTTAGGTTGGG
GGGAGGGGTTTTATGCGATGGAGTTTCCCCACACTGAGTGGGTGGAGACTGAAGTTAGGCCAGCTTGGCA
CTTGATGTAATTCTCCTTGGAATTTGCCCTTTTTGAGTTTGGATCTTGGTTCATTCTCAAGCCTCAGACA
GTGGTTCAAAGTTTTTTTCTTCCATTTCAGGTGTCGTGGAAGCTTGGCGCGCCCACCATGGCGCCTGTTG
CTGGGTCCGAACTCCCCCGACGCCCTCTCCCTCCAGCGGCGCAGGAAAGGGACGCAGAACCTCGCCCCCC
CCACGGGGGACTTGGTAAGGACCCCAATGATCCCACAGCTGACGTAGAGATCAACCCGGACTTGAAACCG
ATAATCGGGCGAGACAGCGGAAGGGCGTTGGCGGAAGTCCTGAAAAAACCAGTGGCTTCCCGACAGCTTC
AAGGCATGACCAATGGGCGAACGTCTTCAAGGGGACAACTGCTGAAAGAGTTTCAGCTGAAACCAATTGG
AAAGAAGATGAGCTCCGCTGTTGGCTTTGTGCCCGATACCGGCCCTATGCATGCTAGCATGCAAGTTACT
TTGAAAACTCTCCAGCAACAGACCTTTAAGATAGATATAGATCCAGAGGAAACAGTAAAGGCGTTGAAAG
AAAAAATTGAAAGTGAGAAAGGCAAAGACGCTTTTCCAGTTGCTGGGCAGAAACTCATATACGCCGGAAA
GATCCTCAACGACGACACGGCTTTGAAAGAGTATAAAATAGACGAGAAGAATTTCGTGGTCGTCATGGTG
ACAAAGCCGAAAGCATTCGAATCTAGAGGATCAGCGGGTTCAGCGGCAGGTAGCGGCGAGTTCCGCGAAA
GGTGCCGGCCACGGGACCGCTATAGGCCACGCGAAAGATGCAGGTGTAGGGACCGGATGCGGGCGAGGGA
GCGGACGAGACAACGGGACAGGTGTAGGTCACGAGAGAGGGAATTCGTCGACGGAAGCGGAGCTACTAAC
TTCAGCCTGCTGAAGCAGGCTGGCGACGTGGAGGAGAACCCTGGACCTGTCGACGGATCCATGAGTAAGG
GCGAGGAGGATAACATGGCTATTATTAAAGAATTTATGAGATTCAAAGTTCACGTGGAAGGGTCCGTGAA
TGGTCACGAATTTGAGATCGAAGGTGAAGGAAAGGGAAGACCCTACGAAGGTACTCAGACAGCTAAGTTG
AAGGTAACGAAGGGTGGTCCCCTCCCGTTTGCTTGGGATATCCTCAGCCCCCAATTTATGTACGGTAGCC
GCGCTTATGTTAAACATCCGGCGGACATACCAGATTACTGGAAGCTGAGCTTCCCGGAGGGGTTTAAGTG
GGAGAGGGTTATGAACTTCGAGGATGGAGGTGTGGTTACCGTGACCCAAGACAGTAGCCTGCAGGATGGA
GAATTTATATATAAGGTGAAACTCAGAGGCACCAACTTTCCCTCTGACGGCCCAGTGATGCAGAAGAAAA
CGATGGGATGGGAGGCATCAACCGAACGGATGTACCCTGAAGATGGGGCTTTGAAGGGTGAAATAAAACA
ACGGTTGAAGCTTAAAGATGGGGGCCACTACGATGCCGAGGTAAAGACGACTTATAAGGCAAAAAAACCC
GTACAACTTCCAGGGGCGTACAACGTAAATATAAAATTGGACATAACTTCACACAATGAAGATTATACTA
TTGTCGAGCAGTACGAACGGAGCGAAGGACGGCATTCTACTGGCGGTATGGATGAGCTTTACAAGCCAAA
GAAGAAGCGTAAGGTATAAGCGGCCGCTCAACCTCTGGATTACAAAATTTGTGAAAGATTGACTGGTATT
CTTAACTATGTTGCTCCTTTTACGCTATGTGGATACGCTGCTTTAATGCCTTTGTATCATGCTATTGCTT
CCCGTATGGCTTTCATTTTCTCCTCCTTGTATAAATCCTGGTTGCTGTCTCTTTATGAGGAGTTGTGGCC
CGTTGTCAGGCAACGTGGCGTGGTGTGCACTGTGTTTGCTGACGCAACCCCCACTGGTTGGGGCATTGCC
ACCACCTGTCAGCTCCTTTCCGGGACTTTCGCTTTCCCCCTCCCTATTGCCACGGCGGAACTCATCGCCG
CCTGCCTTGCCCGCTGCTGGACAGGGGCTCGGCTGTTGGGCACTGACAATTCCGTGGTGTTGTCGGGGAA
ATCATCGTCCTTTCCTTGGCTGCTCGCCTGTGTTGCCACCTGGATTCTGCGCGGGACGTCCTTCTGCTAC
GTCCCTTCGGCCCTCAATCCAGCGGACCTTCCTTCCCGCGGCCTGCTGCCGGCTCTGCGGCCTCTTCCGC
GTCTTCGCCTTCGCCCTCAGACGAGTCGGATCTCCCTTTGGGCCGCCTCCCCGCAGGTACCTTTAAGACC
AATGACTTACAAGGCAGCTGTAGATCTTAGCCACTTTTTAAAAGAAAAGGGGGGACTGGAAGGGCTAATT
CACTCCCAAAGAAGTCAAGATCTGCTTTTTGCCTGTACTGGGTCTCTCTGGTTAGACCAGAGTCTCTCTG
GTTAGACCAGATCTGAGCCTGGGAGCTCTCTGGCTAACTAGGGAACCCACTGCTTAAGCCTCAATAAAGC
TTGCCTTGAGTGCTTCAAGTAGTGTGTGCCCGTCTGTTGTGTGACTCTGGTAACTAGAGATCCCTCAGAC
CCTTTTAGTCAGTGTGGAAAATCTCTAGCAGTTTAAACCCGCTGATCAGCCTCGACTGTGCCTTCTAGTT
GCCAGCCATCTGTTGTTTGCCCCTCCCCCGTGCCTTCCTTGACCCTGGAAGGTGCCACTCCCACTGTCCT
TTCCTAATAAAATGAGGAAATTGCATCGCATTGTCTGAGTAGGTGTCATTCTATTCTGGGGGGTGGGGTG
GGGCAGGACAGCAAGGGGGAGGATTGGGAAGTCAATAGCAGGCATGCTGGGGATGCGGTGGGCTCTATGG
GCGGCCGTTAATTAAGCTTTTGTTCCCTTTAGTGAGGGTTAATTGCGCGCTTGGCGTAATCATGGTCATA
GCTGTTTCCTGTGTGAAATTGTTATCCGCTCACAATTCCACACAACATACGAGCCGGGAGCATAAAGTGT
AAAGCCTGGGGTGCCTAATGAGTGAGCTAACTCACATTAATTGCGTTGCGCTCACTGCCCGCTTTCCAGT
CGGGAAACCTGTCGTGCCAGCTGCATTAATGAATCGGCCAACGCGCGGGGAGAGGCGGTTTGCGTATTGG
GCGCTCTTCCGCTTCCTCGCTCACTGACTCGCTGCGCTCGGTCGTTCGGCTGCGGCGAGCGGTATCAGCT
CACTCAAAGGCGGTAATACGGTTATCCACAGAATCAGGGGATAACGCAGGAAAGAACATGTGAGCAAAAG
GCCAGCAAAAGGCCAGGAACCGTAAAAAGGCCGCGTTGCTGGCGTTTTTCCATAGGCTCCGCCCCCCTGA
CGAGCATCACAAAAATCGACGCTCAAGTCAGAGGTGGCGAAACCCGACAGGACTATAAAGATACCAGGCG
TTTCCCCCTGGAAGCTCCCTCGTGCGCTCTCCTGTTCCGACCCTGCCGCTTACCGGATACCTGTCCGCCT
TTCTCCCTTCGGGAAGCGTGGCGCTTTCTCATAGCTCACGCTGTAGGTATCTCAGTTCGGTGTAGGTCGT
TCGCTCCAAGCTGGGCTGTGTGCACGAACCCCCCGTTCAGCCCGACCGCTGCGCCTTATCCGGTAACTAT
CGTCTTGAGTCCAACCCGGTAAGACACGACTTATCGCCACTGGCAGCAGCCACTGGTAACAGGATTAGCA
GAGCGAGGTATGTAGGCGGTGCTACAGAGTTCTTGAAGTGGTGGCCTAACTACGGCTACACTAGAAGAAC
AGTATTTGGTATCTGCGCTCTGCTGAAGCCAGTTACCTTCGGAAAAAGAGTTGGTAGCTCTTGATCCGGC
AAACAAACCACCGCTGGTAGCGGTGGTTTTTTTGTTTGCAAGCAGCAGATTACGCGCAGAAAAAAAGGAT
CTCAAGAAGATCCTTTGATCTTTTCTACGGGGTCTGACGCTCAGTGGAACGAAAACTCACGTTAAGGGAT
TTTGGTCATGAGATTATCAAAAAGGATCTTCACCTAGATCCTTTTAAATTAAAAATGAAGTTTTAAATCA
ATCTAAAGTATATATGAGTAAACTTGGTCTGACAGTTACCAATGCTTAATCAGTGAGGCACCTATCTCAG
CGATCTGTCTATTTCGTTCATCCATAGTTGCCTGACTCCCCGTCGTGTAGATAACTACGATACGGGAGGG
CTTACCATCTGGCCCCAGTGCTGCAATGATACCGCGAGACCCACGCTCACCGGCTCCAGATTTATCAGCA
ATAAACCAGCCAGCCGGAAGGGCCGAGCGCAGAAGTGGTCCTGCAACTTTATCCGCCTCCATCCAGTCTA
TTAATTGTTGCCGGGAAGCTAGAGTAAGTAGTTCGCCAGTTAATAGTTTGCGCAACGTTGTTGCCATTGC
TACAGGCATCGTGGTGTCACGCTCGTCGTTTGGTATGGCTTCATTCAGCTCCGGTTCCCAACGATCAAGG
CGAGTTACATGATCCCCCATGTTGTGCAAAAAAGCGGTTAGCTCCTTCGGTCCTCCGATCGTTGTCAGAA
GTAAGTTGGCCGCAGTGTTATCACTCATGGTTATGGCAGCACTGCATAATTCTCTTACTGTCATGCCATC
CGTAAGATGCTTTTCTGTGACTGGTGAGTACTCAACCAAGTCATTCTGAGAATAGTGTATGCGGCGACCG
AGTTGCTCTTGCCCGGCGTCAATACGGGATAATACCGCGCCACATAGCAGAACTTTAAAAGTGCTCATCA
TTGGAAAACGTTCTTCGGGGCGAAAACTCTCAAGGATCTTACCGCTGTTGAGATCCAGTTCGATGTAACC
CACTCGTGCACCCAACTGATCTTCAGCATCTTTTACTTTCACCAGCGTTTCTGGGTGAGCAAAAACAGGA
AGGCAAAATGCCGCAAAAAAGGGAATAAGGGCGACACGGAAATGTTGAATACTCATACTCTTCCTTTTTC
AATATTATTGAAGCATTTATCAGGGTTATTGTCTCATGAGCGGATACATATTTGAATGTATTTAGAAAAA
TAAACAAATAGGGGTTCCGCGCACATTTCCCCGAAAAGTGCCAC
Features (pLannotate 1.2.2; 29 found; start..end, strand, type, name):
     30..458     -  rep_origin     f1 ori (sequence partly withheld): f1 bacteriophage origin of replication; arrow indicates direction of (+) strand synthesis
    463..618     -  CDS            lacZα (fragment): LacZα fragment of β-galactosidase; lacZ fragment
    626..644     +  promoter       T7 promoter: promoter for bacteriophage T7 RNA polymerase
    658..958     +  enhancer       CMV enhancer: human cytomegalovirus immediate early enhancer
    959..1158    +  promoter       CMV promoter: human cytomegalovirus (CMV) immediate early promoter
   1176..1356    +  LTR            5' LTR (truncated): truncated 5' long terminal repeat (LTR) from HIV-1
   1403..1528    +  misc_feature   HIV-1 Ψ: packaging signal of human immunodeficiency virus type 1
   1512..1850    +  CDS            HIV-1 gag (fragment): gag protein from human immunodeficiency virus 1; gag
   2027..2260    +  misc_feature   RRE: The Rev response element (RRE) of HIV-1 allows for Rev-dependent mRNA export from the nucleus to the cytoplasm.
   2637..2737    +  CDS            Rev (fragment): human immunodeficiency virus 1 (HIV-1) Rev protein; rev; enhances nuclear export of unspliced and incompletely spliced viral mRNAs
   2787..2904    +  misc_feature   cPPT/CTS: central polypurine tract and central termination sequence of HIV-1
   3394..3605    +  promoter       EF-1α core promoter: core promoter for human elongation factor EF-1α
   3606..4548    +  intron         EF-1α intron A: intron upstream of the start codon of human EF-1α
   4582..4671    +  CDS            TYMS (fragment): TYSY_HUMAN - Also known as TS. Experimental evidence at protein level: Swiss-Prot protein existence level 1. Contributes to the de novo mitochondrial thymidylate biosynthesis pathway. From Homo sapiens (Human).
   4666..4914    +  CDS            P/V (fragment): PHOSP_MEASE - Experimental evidence at protein level: Swiss-Prot protein existence level 1. Essential component of the RNA polymerase and the nascent chain assembly complex. Also required during RNA synthesis. From Measles virus (strain Edmonston) (MeV) (Subacute sclerose panencephalitis virus).
   4927..5172    +  CDS            Rad23b (fragment): RD23B_RAT - Experimental evidence at protein level: Swiss-Prot protein existence level 1. The XPC complex is proposed to represent the first factor bound at the sites of DNA damage and together with other core recognition factors, Xpa, RPA and the TFIIH complex, is part of the pre-incision (or initial recognition) complex. The XPC complex recognizes a wide spectrum of damaged DNA characterized by distortions of the DNA helix such as single-stranded loops, mismatched bubbles or single-stranded overhangs. The orientation of XPC complex binding appears to be crucial for inducing a productive NER.
   5422..6123    +  CDS            mCherry: mCherry is a basic (constitutively fluorescent) red fluorescent protein published in 2004, derived from Discosoma sp.. It is reported to be a very rapidly-maturing monomer with low acid sensitivity.
   6156..6742    +  misc_feature   WPRE: woodchuck hepatitis virus posttranscriptional regulatory element
   6736..6882    +  CDS            nef (fragment): NEF_HV1LA - Experimental evidence at protein level: Swiss-Prot protein existence level 1. Extracellular Nef protein targets CD4(+) T-lymphocytes for apoptosis by interacting with CXCR4 surface receptors. From Human immunodeficiency virus type 1 group M subtype B (isolate Lai) (HIV-1).
   6890..7068    +  LTR            5' LTR (truncated): truncated 5' long terminal repeat (LTR) from HIV-1
   7094..7205    +  polyA_signal   bGH poly(A) signal: bovine growth hormone polyadenylation signal
   7344..7362    -  promoter       T3 promoter: promoter for bacteriophage T3 RNA polymerase
   7407..7423    -  protein_bind   lac operator: The lac repressor binds to the lac operator to inhibit transcription in E. coli. This inhibition can be relieved by adding lactose or isopropyl-β-D-thiogalactopyranoside (IPTG). lac repressor encoded by lacI
   7431..7461    -  promoter       lac promoter: promoter for the E. coli lac operon
   7476..7497    -  protein_bind   CAP binding site: CAP binding activates transcription in the presence of cAMP. E. coli catabolite activator protein
   7510..7602    -  CDS            lacI (fragment): lac repressor; lacI; The lac repressor binds to the lac operator to inhibit transcription in E. coli. This inhibition can be relieved by adding lactose or isopropyl-β-D-thiogalactopyranoside (IPTG).
   7785..8373    -  rep_origin     ori: high-copy-number ColE1/pMB1/pBR322/pUC origin of replication
   8544..9404    -  CDS            AmpR: β-lactamase; bla; confers resistance to ampicillin, carbenicillin, and related antibiotics
   9405..9509    -  promoter       AmpR promoter: bla
