[The description below was written by a language model from this plasmid's Addgene catalogue record and pLannotate feature annotations shown in this document.]
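Description:
pKLV2-EF1a-ArgSen is a lentiviral transfer plasmid for mammalian expression of ArgSen, a synthetic sensor. It was built on the pKLV2-EF1a-BsdCas9-W backbone, with the roughly 1.6 kb insert placed between AscI and NotI sites that both remain intact. The sequenced plasmid is about 9.5 kb. It is maintained in E. coli through a high-copy ColE1/pUC-type origin and selected with ampicillin via the β-lactamase gene. An f1 origin, lacZα and lac promoter remnants, and T7 and T3 promoters are carried over from the cloning backbone.

The viral portion has the layout of a third-generation HIV-1 vector. A CMV enhancer/promoter replaces the native U3 to drive genomic RNA from a truncated 5' LTR. This is followed by the Ψ packaging signal with a gag fragment, the Rev response element for Rev-dependent nuclear export, and the cPPT/CTS. The internal cassette uses the human EF-1α core promoter with its intron A to drive an open reading frame that ends in mCherry. Upstream of mCherry, the automated annotation reports short partial matches to TYMS, measles P/V and Rad23b. These are likely similarity hits within a designed leader segment, and the record does not explain how that region is composed. A WPRE downstream enhances transcript expression, followed by a truncated 3' LTR and a bGH polyadenylation signal. No mammalian drug-selection marker is annotated, so transduced cells would presumably be identified by red fluorescence.

According to the associated publication title, ArgSen is an arginine-dependent translation sensor used to follow intracellular arginine availability. It was applied to study the dynamics of the arginine starvation response and resistance in ASS1-negative cancer cells.
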