Addgene plasmid #184691: pKLV2-EF1a-ArgSen
Purpose: Lentiviral transfer plasmid for expression of ArgSen
Depositing lab: Brian Van Tine. Depositing organization: Washington University in Saint Louis. Publication: Intracellular arginine-dependent translation sensor reveals the dynamics of arginine starvation response and resistance in ASS1-negative cells. Rogers LC, Zhou J, Baker A, Schutt CR, Panda PK, Van Tine BA. Cancer Metab. 2021 Jan 21;9(1):4. doi: 10.1186/s40170-021-00238-9. PubMed 33478587.
Backbone
  Vector backbone: pKLV2-EF1a-BsdCas9-W
  Backbone manufacturer: Addgene
  Backbone size w/o insert (bp): 7953
  Vector type: Mammalian Expression, Lentiviral
Growth in bacteria
  Bacterial resistance: Ampicillin, 100 μg/mL
  Growth temperature: 37°C
  Growth strain: NEB Stable
  Copy number: High Copy
Gene/Insert
  Gene/Insert name: ArgSen
  Species: Synthetic
  Insert size (bp): 1584
  Promoter: EF1a
  Cloning method: Restriction Enzyme; 5′ cloning site AscI (not destroyed); 3′ cloning site NotI (not destroyed)
  Sequencing primers: 5′ TCAAGCCTCAGACAGTGGTTC; 3′ CATAGCGTAAAAGGAGCAAC
Terms and licenses: Academic/Nonprofit Terms; Industry Terms: Not Available to Industry
How to cite: pKLV2-EF1a-ArgSen was a gift from Brian Van Tine (Addgene plasmid # 184691 ; http://n2t.net/addgene:184691 ; RRID:Addgene_184691)
